Addgene plasmid #54688: mVenus-Lifeact-7
Purpose: (Empty Backbone) Localization: Actin, Excitation: 515, Emission: 528
Depositing lab: Michael Davidson. Depositing organization: Florida State University, Tallahassee.
Backbone
  Vector backbone: mVenus-Lifeact
  Backbone size w/o insert (bp): 4800
  Vector type: Mammalian Expression
  Selectable markers: Neomycin (select with G418)
  Backbone size (bp): 4800
  Tag / fusion protein: mVenus-Lifeact (C terminal on backbone)
Growth in bacteria
  Bacterial resistance: Kanamycin, 50 μg/mL
  Growth temperature: 37°C
  Growth strain: DH5alpha
  Copy number: High Copy
Gene/Insert
  Gene/Insert name: Lifeact-mVenus
  Tag / fusion protein: mVenus-Lifeact (C terminal on backbone)
Terms and licenses: Academic/Nonprofit Terms; Industry Terms
Depositor comments: . Excitation = 515; Emission = 528
How to cite: mVenus-Lifeact-7 was a gift from Michael Davidson (Addgene plasmid # 54688 ; http://n2t.net/addgene:54688 ; RRID:Addgene_54688)
