[The description below was written by a language model from this plasmid's Addgene catalogue record.]
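Description:
mVenus-Lifeact-7 is a mammalian expression plasmid of about 4.8 kb that encodes a fusion of the yellow fluorescent protein mVenus with Lifeact, a short actin-binding peptide widely used as a probe for filamentous actin. The catalogue lists it as an "empty backbone", but it already carries the complete Lifeact-mVenus fusion, and the backbone is simply named mVenus-Lifeact. The tag is described as C-terminal on the backbone, which is consistent with the insert name Lifeact-mVenus in placing the fluorescent protein after the Lifeact peptide. The "7" in the name is not explained in the record, although it may denote a linker length. The record gives the intended localization as actin and the spectral properties as excitation at 515 nm and emission at 528 nm.

In bacteria the plasmid is maintained at high copy number under kanamycin selection. In mammalian cells a neomycin resistance marker allows G418 selection, so stable lines can be established as well as transient transfections. No feature table is provided, and the record does not state the promoter driving the fusion, the polyadenylation signal or the origin of replication, so these elements cannot be described here.

The construct is typically used to label the actin cytoskeleton in live or fixed mammalian cells for fluorescence microscopy. It visualizes structures such as stress fibres and lamellipodia in the yellow channel, without the need to express a full-length actin fusion.
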