>Addgene plasmid #54688 | mVenus-Lifeact-7 | depositor partial sequence | sequence record 85085 | insert sequence
GGGAGGTCTATATAAGCAGAGCTGGTTTAGTGAACCGTCAGATCCGCTAGCGCCACCATGGGCGTGGCCG
ACTTGATCAAGAAGTTCGAGTCCATCTCCAAGGAGGAGGGGGATCCACCGGTCGCCACCATGGTGAGCAA
GGGCGAGGAGCTGTTCACCGGGGTGGTGCCCATCCTGGTCGAGCTGGACGGCGACGTAAACGGCCACAAG
TTCAGCGTGTCCGGCGAGGGCGAGGGCGATGCCACCTACGGCAAGCTGACCCTGAAGCTGATCTGCACCA
CCGGCAAGCTGCCCGTGCCCTGGCCCACCCTCGTGACCACCCTGGGCTACGGCCTGCAGTGCTTCGCCCG
CTACCCCGACCACATGAAGCAGCACGACTTCTTCAAGTCCGCCATGCCCGAAGGCTACGTCCAGGAGCGC
ACCATCTTCTTCAAGGACGACGGCAACTACAAGACCCGCGCCGAGGTGAAGTTCGAGGGCGACACCCTGG
TGAACCGCATCGAGCTGAAGGGCATCGACTTCAAGGAGGACGGCAACATCCTGGGGCACAAGCTGGAGTA
CAACTACAACAGCCACAACGTCTATATCACCGCCGACAAGCAGAAGAACGGCATCAAGGCCAACTTCAAG
ATCCGCCACAACATCGAGGACGGCGGCGTGCAGCTCGCCGACCACTACCAGCAGAACACCCCCATCGGCG
ACGGCCCCGTGCTGCTGCCCGACAACCACTACCTGAGCTACCAGTCCAAGCTGAGCAAAGACCCCAACGA
GAAGCGCGATCACATGGTCCTGCTGGAGTTCGTGACCGCCGCCGGGATCACTCTCGGCATGGACGAGCTG
TACAAGTAAAGCGGCCGCGACTCTAGATCATAATCAGCCATACCACATTTGTAGAGGTTTTACTTGCTTT
AAAAAACCTCCCA
