>Addgene plasmid #54688 | mVenus-Lifeact-7 | addgene partial sequence | sequence record 90528 | CMV-F 5'-CGCAAATGGGCGGTAGGCGTG-3'
GTGAACCGTCAGATCCGCTAGCGCCACCATGGGCGTGGCCGACTTGATCAAGAAGTTCGAGTCCATCTCC
AAGGAGGAGGGGGATCCACCGGTCGCCACCATGGTGAGCAAGGGCGAGGAGCTGTTCACCGGGGTGGTGC
CCATCCTGGTCGAGCTGGACGGCGACGTAAACGGCCACAAGTTCAGCGTGTCCGGCGAGGGCGAGGGCGA
TGCCACCTACGGCAAGCTGACCCTGAAGCTGATCTGCACCACCGGCAAGCTGCCCGTGCCCTGGCCCACC
CTCGTGACCACCCTGGGCTACGGCCTGCAGTGCTTCGCCCGCTACCCCGACCACATGAAGCAGCACGACT
TCTTCAAGTCCGCCATGCCCGAAGGCTACGTCCAGGAGCGCACCATCTTCTTCAAGGACGACGGCAACTA
CAAGACCCGCGCCGAGGTGAAGTTCGAGGGCGACACCCTGGTGAACCGCATCGAGCTGAAGGGCATCGAC
TTCAAGGAGGACGGCAACATCCTGGGGCACAAGCTGGAGTACAACTACAACAGCCACAACGTCTATATCA
CCGCCGACAAGCAGAAGAACGGCATCAAGGCCAACTTCAAGATCCGCCACAACATCGAGGACGGCGGCGT
GCAGCTCGCCGACCACTACCAGCAGAACACCCCCATCGGCGACGGCCCCGTGCTGCTGCCCGACAACCAC
TACCTGAGCTACCAGTCCAAGCTGAGCAAAGACCCCAACGAGAAGCGCGATCACATGGTCCTGCTGGAGT
TCGTGACCGCCGCCGGGATCACTCTCGGCATGGACGAGCTGTACAAGTAAAGCGGCCGCGACTCTAGATC
ATAATCAGCCATACCACATTTGTAGAGGTT
